Addgene plasmid #153985: SARS_COV2_nsp15_HA_BASU
Purpose: Express NSP15 gene along with HA and BASU
Depositing lab: Paul Khavari. Depositing organization: Stanford University. Publication: The proximal proteome of 17 SARS-CoV-2 proteins links to disrupted antiviral signaling and host translation. Meyers JM, Ramanathan M, Shanderson RL, Beck A, Donohue L, Ferguson I, Guo MG, Rao DS, Miao W, Reynolds D, Yang X, Zhao Y, Yang YY, Blish C, Wang Y, Khavari PA. PLoS Pathog. 2021 Oct 1;17(10):e1009412. doi: 10.1371/journal.ppat.1009412. PubMed 34597346.
Backbone
  Vector backbone: EF1-alpha-promoter
  Vector type: Mammalian Expression, Lentiviral
Growth in bacteria
  Bacterial resistance: Ampicillin, 100 μg/mL
  Growth temperature: 37°C
  Growth strain: NEB Stable
  Copy number: High Copy
Gene/Insert
  Gene/Insert name: nsp15
  Species: Severe acute respiratory syndrome coronavirus 2
  Entrez Gene: ORF1ab (a.k.a. GU280_gp01)
  Cloning method: Restriction Enzyme; 5′ cloning site Unknown (unknown if destroyed); 3′ cloning site Unknown (unknown if destroyed)
  Sequencing primers: 5′ EF1a-F
Terms and licenses: Academic/Nonprofit Terms; Industry Terms: Not Available to Industry
How to cite: SARS_COV2_nsp15_HA_BASU was a gift from Paul Khavari (Addgene plasmid # 153985 ; http://n2t.net/addgene:153985 ; RRID:Addgene_153985)
