[The description below was written by a language model from this plasmid's Addgene catalogue record and pLannotate feature annotations shown in this document.]
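Description:
SARS_COV2_nsp15_HA_BASU is an HIV-1-based lentiviral transfer plasmid for mammalian expression of SARS-CoV-2 nsp15 fused to an HA epitope and the BASU biotin ligase. It is maintained in E. coli through a high-copy ColE1/pUC-type origin and an ampicillin resistance gene (β-lactamase with its own promoter). The viral framework comprises flanking HIV-1 LTR sequences, the Ψ packaging signal with an adjoining gag fragment, the Rev response element for Rev-dependent nuclear export of the genomic RNA, and the cPPT/CTS element. These allow the region between the LTRs to be packaged into particles and integrated into target cells when helper functions are supplied in trans. The nef-matching fragments adjacent to each annotated LTR probably reflect the overlap of nef with LTR U3 sequence rather than any intended coding region.

Between the LTRs, the human EF-1α core promoter and its intron A drive a single transcript. The first open reading frame is a roughly 1 kb segment of the ORF1ab polyprotein, which the catalogue identifies as nsp15. The automated annotation matches the whole polyprotein entry, and its nsp16-related description text should not be taken as the insert identity. This is followed by a short HA tag match and a Bacillus subtilis birA-derived sequence, consistent with BASU, an engineered promiscuous biotin ligase that labels nearby proteins. An EMCV IRES then permits translation of puromycin N-acetyltransferase from the same mRNA, so transduced cells can be selected with puromycin, and a WPRE enhances transcript expression. The construct was made for proximity-dependent biotinylation studies mapping host proteins near individual SARS-CoV-2 proteins.
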