Features (pLannotate 1.2.2; 26 found; start..end, strand, type, name):
    377..634     +  LTR            5' LTR (truncated): truncated 5' long terminal repeat (LTR) from HIV-1
    681..806     +  misc_feature   HIV-1 Ψ: packaging signal of human immunodeficiency virus type 1
    790..1128    +  CDS            HIV-1 gag (fragment): gag protein from human immunodeficiency virus 1; gag
   1303..1536    +  misc_feature   RRE: The Rev response element (RRE) of HIV-1 allows for Rev-dependent mRNA export from the nucleus to the cytoplasm.
   1913..2013    +  CDS            Rev (fragment): human immunodeficiency virus 1 (HIV-1) Rev protein; rev; enhances nuclear export of unspliced and incompletely spliced viral mRNAs
   2028..2143    +  misc_feature   cPPT/CTS: central polypurine tract and central termination sequence of HIV-1 (lacking the first T)
   2356..2567    +  promoter       EF-1α core promoter: core promoter for human elongation factor EF-1α
   2568..2681    +  intron         EF-1α intron A (fragment): intron upstream of the start codon of human EF-1α
   3307..3510    +  intron         EF-1α intron A: truncated intron upstream of the start codon of human EF-1α
   3538..4590    +  CDS            rep (fragment): R1AB_SARS2 - Experimental evidence at protein level: Swiss-Prot protein existence level 1. [2'-O-methyltransferase]: Methyltransferase that mediates mRNA cap 2'-O-ribose methylation to the 5'-cap structure of viral mRNAs. N7-methyl guanosine cap is a prerequisite for binding of nsp16. Therefore plays an essential role in viral mRNAs cap methylation which is essential to evade immune system. From Severe acute respiratory syndrome coronavirus 2 (2019-nCoV) (SARS-CoV-2).
   4636..4661    +  CDS            3xHA (fragment): three tandem HA epitope tags
   4663..5439    +  CDS            birA (fragment): BIRA_BACSU - Experimental evidence at protein level: Swiss-Prot protein existence level 1. Acts both as a biotin--[acetyl-CoA-carboxylase] ligase and a repressor. From Bacillus subtilis (strain 168).
   5583..6045    +  misc_feature   IRES: internal ribosome entry site (IRES) of the encephalomyocarditis virus (EMCV)
   6078..6675    +  CDS            PuroR (fragment): puromycin N-acetyltransferase; pac from Streptomyces alboniger; confers resistance to puromycin
   6691..7279    +  misc_feature   WPRE: woodchuck hepatitis virus posttranscriptional regulatory element
   7296..7814    +  CDS            nef (fragment): NEF_HV1BR - Experimental evidence at protein level: Swiss-Prot protein existence level 1. Extracellular Nef protein targets CD4(+) T-lymphocytes for apoptosis by interacting with CXCR4 surface receptors (PubMed:14990729). From Human immunodeficiency virus type 1 group M subtype B (isolate BRU/LAI) (HIV-1).
   7862..8119    +  LTR            5' LTR (truncated): truncated 5' long terminal repeat (LTR) from HIV-1
   8269..8291    -  protein_bind   lac operator (fragment): The lac repressor binds to the lac operator to inhibit transcription in E. coli. This inhibition can be relieved by adding lactose or isopropyl-β-D-thiogalactopyranoside (IPTG). lac repressor encoded by lacI
   8295..8325    -  promoter       lac promoter: promoter for the E. coli lac operon
   8340..8361    -  protein_bind   CAP binding site: CAP binding activates transcription in the presence of cAMP. E. coli catabolite activator protein
   8374..8466    -  CDS            lacI (fragment): lac repressor; lacI; The lac repressor binds to the lac operator to inhibit transcription in E. coli. This inhibition can be relieved by adding lactose or isopropyl-β-D-thiogalactopyranoside (IPTG).
   8649..9237    -  rep_origin     ori: high-copy-number ColE1/pMB1/pBR322/pUC origin of replication
   9408..10268   -  CDS            AmpR: β-lactamase; bla; confers resistance to ampicillin, carbenicillin, and related antibiotics
  10269..10373   -  promoter       AmpR promoter: bla
  10421..10555   +  polyA_signal   SV40 poly(A) signal: SV40 polyadenylation signal
  10722..329     +  CDS            nef (fragment) (across the origin): NEF_HV1BR - Experimental evidence at protein level: Swiss-Prot protein existence level 1. Extracellular Nef protein targets CD4(+) T-lymphocytes for apoptosis by interacting with CXCR4 surface receptors (PubMed:14990729). From Human immunodeficiency virus type 1 group M subtype B (isolate BRU/LAI) (HIV-1).
>Addgene plasmid #153985 | SARS_COV2_nsp15_HA_BASU | addgene full sequence | sequence record 300136 | Addgene NGS Result
TGGAAGGGCTAATTCACTCCCAAAGAAGACAAGATATCCTTGATCTGTGGATCTACCACACACAAGGCTA
CTTCCCTGATTAGCAGAACTACACACCAGGGCCAGGGGTCAGATATCCACTGACCTTTGGATGGTGCTAC
AAGCTAGTACCAGTTGAGCCAGATAAGGTAGAAGAGGCCAATAAAGGAGAGAACACCAGCTTGTTACACC
CTGTGAGCCTGCATGGGATGGATGACCCGGAGAGAGAAGTGTTAGAGTGGAGGTTTGACAGCCGCCTAGC
ATTTCATCACGTGGCCCGAGAGCTGCATCCGGAGTACTTCAAGAACTGCTGATATCGAGCTTGCTACAAG
GGACTTTCCGCTGGGGACTTTCCAGGGAGGCGTGGCCTGGGCGGGACTGGGGAGTGGCGAGCCCTCAGAT
CCTGCATATAAGCAGCTGCTTTTTGCCTGTACTGGGTCTCTCTGGTTAGACCAGATCTGAGCCTGGGAGC
TCTCTGGCTAACTAGGGAACCCACTGCTTAAGCCTCAATAAAGCTTGCCTTGAGTGCTTCAAGTAGTGTG
TGCCCGTCTGTTGTGTGACTCTGGTAACTAGAGATCCCTCAGACCCTTTTAGTCAGTGTGGAAAATCTCT
AGCAGTGGCGCCCGAACAGGGACTTGAAAGCGAAAGGGAAACCAGAGGAGCTCTCTCGACGCAGGACTCG
GCTTGCTGAAGCGCGCACGGCAAGAGGCGAGGGGCGGCGACTGGTGAGTACGCCAAAAATTTTGACTAGC
GGAGGCTAGAAGGAGAGAGATGGGTGCGAGAGCGTCAGTATTAAGCGGGGGAGAATTAGATCGCGATGGG
AAAAAATTCGGTTAAGGCCAGGGGGAAAGAAAAAATATAAATTAAAACATATAGTATGGGCAAGCAGGGA
GCTAGAACGATTCGCAGTTAATCCTGGCCTGTTAGAAACATCAGAAGGCTGTAGACAAATACTGGGACAG
CTACAACCATCCCTTCAGACAGGATCAGAAGAACTTAGATCATTATATAATACAGTAGCAACCCTCTATT
GTGTGCATCAAAGGATAGAGATAAAAGACACCAAGGAAGCTTTAGACAAGATAGAGGAAGAGCAAAACAA
AAGTAAGACCACCGCACAGCAAGCGGCCGGCCGCTGATCTTCAGACCTGGAGGAGGAGATATGAGGGACA
ATTGGAGAAGTGAATTATATAAATATAAAGTAGTAAAAATTGAACCATTAGGAGTAGCACCCACCAAGGC
AAAGAGAAGAGTGGTGCAGAGAGAAAAAAGAGCAGTGGGAATAGGAGCTTTGTTCCTTGGGTTCTTGGGA
GCAGCAGGAAGCACTATGGGCGCAGCGTCAATGACGCTGACGGTACAGGCCAGACAATTATTGTCTGGTA
TAGTGCAGCAGCAGAACAATTTGCTGAGGGCTATTGAGGCGCAACAGCATCTGTTGCAACTCACAGTCTG
GGGCATCAAGCAGCTCCAGGCAAGAATCCTGGCTGTGGAAAGATACCTAAAGGATCAACAGCTCCTGGGG
ATTTGGGGTTGCTCTGGAAAACTCATTTGCACCACTGCTGTGCCTTGGAATGCTAGTTGGAGTAATAAAT
CTCTGGAACAGATTTGGAATCACACGACCTGGATGGAGTGGGACAGAGAAATTAACAATTACACAAGCTT
AATACACTCCTTAATTGAAGAATCGCAAAACCAGCAAGAAAAGAATGAACAAGAATTATTGGAATTAGAT
AAATGGGCAAGTTTGTGGAATTGGTTTAACATAACAAATTGGCTGTGGTATATAAAATTATTCATAATGA
TAGTAGGAGGCTTGGTAGGTTTAAGAATAGTTTTTGCTGTACTTTCTATAGTGAATAGAGTTAGGCAGGG
ATATTCACCATTATCGTTTCAGACCCACCTCCCAACCCCGAGGGGACCCGACAGGCCCGAAGGAATAGAA
GAAGAAGGTGGAGAGAGAGACAGAGACAGATCCATTCGATTAGTGAACGGATCTCGACGGTATCGCCTTT
AAAAGAAAAGGGGGGATTGGGGGGTACAGTGCAGGGGAAAGAATAGTAGACATAATAGCAACAGACATAC
AAACTAAAGAATTACAAAAACAAATTACAAAAATTCAAAATTTTCGGGTTTATTACAGGGACAGCAGAGA
TCCAGTTTATCGATGAGTAATTCATACAAAAGGACTCGCCCCTGCCTTGGGGAATCCCAGGGACCGTCGT
TAAACTCCCACTAACGTAGAACCCAGAGATCGCTGCGTTCCCGCCCCCTCACCCGCCCGCTCTCGTCATC
ACTGAGGTGGAGAAGAGCATGCGTGAGGCTCCGGTGCCCGTCAGTGGGCAGAGCGCACATCGCCCACAGT
CCCCGAGAAGTTGGGGGGAGGGGTCGGCAATTGAACCGGTGCCTAGAGAAGGTGGCGCGGGGTAAACTGG
GAAAGTGATGTCGTGTACTGGCTCCGCCTTTTTCCCGAGGGTGGGGGAGAACCGTATATAAGTGCAGTAG
TCGCCGTGAACGTTCTTTTTCGCAACGGGTTTGCCGCCAGAACACAGGTAAGTGCCGTGTGTGGTTCCCG
CGGGCCTGGCCTCTTTACGGGTTATGGCCCTTGCGTGCCTTGAATTACTTCCACGCCCCTGGCTGCAGTA
CGTGATTCTTGATCCCGAGCTTCGGGTTGGAAGTGGGTGGGAGAGTTCGAGGCCTTGCGCTTAAGGAGCC
CCTTCGCCTCGTGCTTGAGTTGAGGCCTGGCTTGGGCGCTGGGGCCGCCGCGTGCGAATCTGGTGGCACC
TTCGCGCCTGTCTCGCTGCTTTCGATAAGTCTCTAGCCATTTAAAATTTTTGATGACCTGCTGCGACGCT
TTTTTTCTGGCAAGATAGTCTTGTAAATGCGGGCCAAGATCTGCACACTGGTATTTCGGTTTTTGGGGCC
GCGGGCGGCGACGGGGCCCGTGCGTCCCAGCGCACATGTTCGGCGAGGCGGGGCCTGCGAGCGCGGCCAC
CGAGAATCGGACGGGGGTAGTCTCAAGCTGGCCGGCCTGCTCTGGTGCCTGGCCTCGCGCCGCCGTGTAT
CGCCCCGCCCTGGGCGGCAAGGCTGGCCCGGTCGGCACCAGTTGCGTGAGCGGAAAGATGGCCGCTTCCC
GGCCCTGCTGCAGGGAGCTCAAAATGGAGGACGCGGCGCTCGGGAGAGCGGGCGGGTGAGTCACCCACAC
AAAGGAAAAGGGCCTTTCCGTCCTCAGCCGTCGCTTCATGTGACTCCACGGAGTACCGGGCGCCGTCCAG
GCACCTCGATTAGTTCTCGAGCTTTTGGAGTACGTCGTCTTTAGGTTGGGGGGAGGGGTTTTATGCGATG
GAGTTTCCCCACACTGAGTGGGTGGAGACTGAAGTTAGGCCAGCTTGGCACTTGATGTAATTCTCCTTGG
AATTTGCCCTTTTTGAGTTTGGATCTTGGTTCATTCTCAAGCCTCAGACAGTGGTTCAAAGTTTTTTTCT
TCCATTTCAGGTGTCGTGAGGATCTATTTCCGGTGAATTCGCCGCCACCATGAGTCTTGAAAACGTCGCC
TTCAACGTAGTAAATAAGGGCCACTTTGATGGTCAACAGGGAGAAGTACCCGTGTCTATCATCAATAACA
CCGTTTACACGAAGGTTGACGGCGTTGATGTTGAACTGTTCGAAAATAAGACGACACTCCCGGTGAACGT
AGCTTTCGAGCTTTGGGCGAAGCGAAATATAAAACCTGTCCCTGAAGTTAAAATTCTCAATAATCTTGGG
GTAGACATCGCGGCTAATACAGTCATATGGGACTATAAGCGGGACGCTCCGGCGCATATATCTACCATCG
GAGTGTGCTCAATGACAGATATTGCCAAGAAACCTACAGAGACGATTTGCGCTCCTCTTACCGTATTTTT
TGACGGCAGGGTCGACGGACAAGTGGATCTGTTCCGAAACGCGCGCAATGGTGTTCTCATCACTGAGGGT
AGTGTAAAGGGACTCCAGCCTAGTGTCGGACCTAAGCAAGCCTCTTTGAATGGGGTCACTCTGATCGGCG
AGGCTGTTAAGACGCAATTTAACTACTATAAGAAGGTCGATGGCGTCGTGCAGCAGCTTCCTGAAACATA
CTTTACACAGTCTCGCAACTTGCAAGAATTTAAACCGCGCTCACAGATGGAAATAGACTTTCTCGAACTG
GCAATGGACGAGTTCATAGAGCGGTACAAATTGGAAGGGTATGCCTTTGAACACATTGTTTATGGTGACT
TTTCTCACAGCCAGTTGGGTGGTTTGCATCTCCTCATAGGGCTGGCCAAAAGGTTCAAAGAGAGCCCCTT
TGAATTGGAGGACTTCATACCTATGGATTCAACAGTTAAGAATTACTTCATTACGGATGCGCAGACAGGC
AGTAGTAAGTGTGTCTGCTCCGTAATTGACCTCCTCTTGGACGACTTTGTAGAGATAATTAAGTCCCAGG
ATCTTAGTGTCGTATCCAAGGTCGTTAAGGTCACAATTGATTACACCGAGATTAGTTTTATGCTGTGGTG
TAAAGACGGTCACGTCGAGACCTTCTATCCAAAGTTGCAACTCGAAGGCGGCGGGGGATGGAGCCATCCA
CAATTCGAGAAAGGCTACCCATACGATGTGCCTGACTATGCTGGCAAGTTGTCTGAATCAGAGATTAGGT
TTGGACTGAAAACGGAGGTGATGGGCCAACATCTTATCTATCACGATGTTTTGTCCAGCACACAAAAGAC
AGCCCATGAATTGGCAAATAACAATGCCCCCGAGGGTACCCTCGTGGTTGCAGATAAACAGACAGCCGGT
AGGGGCGGGATGAGCCGAGTGTGGCATTCTCAAGAAGGAAACGGAGTATGGATGAGTTTGATATTGCGCC
CGGACATTCCGCTCCAAAAGACGCCCCAACTTACCTTGCTGGCAGCTGTAGCGGTGGTTCAGGGAATAGA
AGAGGCCGCGGGCATACAGACTGATATAAAGTGGCCGAACGACATACTCATTAACGGGAAAAAAACAGTA
GGGATACTTACCGAAATGCAAGCTGAGGAGGATCGAGTGCGCTCCGTGATTATTGGTATTGGCATTAATG
TAAATCAGCAACCCAATGATTTCCCCGATGAGCTCAAGGACATTGCGACGAGTCTGTCCCAGGCAGCTGG
GGAAAAGATCGACAGGGCAGGTGTAATCCAGCATATCTTGCTTTGTTTCGAAAAGCGATACCGAGACTAC
ATGACCCACGGTTTCACGCCCATCAAGCTCTTGTGGGAGTCATACGCCCTCGGTATTGGCACGAACATGA
GGGCGAGAACTCTCAACGGGACATTTTACGGTAAGGCGTTGGGTATTGACGACGAAGGGGTACTTTTGTT
GGAAACTAATGAAGGCATTAAGAAGATATACAGCGCGGACATCAGCCTTAGGTGACCGCAGTTTGAAAAG
TAAGGATCCCGCCCCTCTCCCTCCCCCCCCCCTAACGTTACTGGCCGAAGCCGCTTGGAATAAGGCCGGT
GTGCGTTTGTCTATATGTTATTTTCCACCATATTGCCGTCTTTTGGCAATGTGAGGGCCCGGAAACCTGG
CCCTGTCTTCTTGACGAGCATTCCTAGGGGTCTTTCCCCTCTCGCCAAAGGAATGCAAGGTCTGTTGAAT
GTCGTGAAGGAAGCAGTTCCTCTGGAAGCTTCTTGAAGACAAACAACGTCTGTAGCGACCCTTTGCAGGC
AGCGGAACCCCCCACCTGGCGACAGGTGCCTCTGCGGCCAAAAGCCACGTGTATAAGATACACCTGCAAA
GGCGGCACAACCCCAGTGCCACGTTGTGAGTTGGATAGTTGTGGAAAGAGTCAAATGGCTCTCCTCAAGC
GTATTCAACAAGGGGCTGAAGGATGCCCAGAAGGTACCCCATTGTATGGGATCTGATCTGGGGCCTCGGT
GCACATGCTTTACATGTGTTTAGTCGAGGTTAAAAAAACGTCTAGGCCCCCCGAACCACGGGGACGTGGT
TTTCCTTTGAAAAACACGATGATAAGCTTGCCACAACCCACAAGGAGACGACCTTCCATGACCGAGTACA
AGCCCACGGTGCGCCTCGCCACCCGCGACGACGTCCCCCGGGCCGTACGCACCCTCGCCGCCGCGTTCGC
CGACTACCCCGCCACGCGCCACACCGTCGACCCGGACCGCCACATCGAGCGGGTCACCGAGCTGCAAGAA
CTCTTCCTCACGCGCGTCGGGCTCGACATCGGCAAGGTGTGGGTCGCGGACGACGGCGCCGCGGTGGCGG
TCTGGACCACGCCGGAGAGCGTCGAAGCGGGGGCGGTGTTCGCCGAGATCGGCCCGCGCATGGCCGAGTT
GAGCGGTTCCCGGCTGGCCGCGCAGCAACAGATGGAAGGCCTCCTGGCGCCGCACCGGCCCAAGGAGCCC
GCGTGGTTCCTGGCCACCGTCGGCGTCTCGCCCGACCACCAGGGCAAGGGTCTGGGCAGCGCCGTCGTGC
TCCCCGGAGTGGAGGCGGCCGAGCGCGCCGGGGTGCCCGCCTTCCTGGAGACCTCCGCGCCCCGCAACCT
CCCCTTCTACGAGCGGCTCGGCTTCACCGTCACCGCCGACGTCGAGGTGCCCGAAGGACCGCGCACCTGG
TGCATGACCCGCAAGCCCGGTGCCTAGACGCGTCTGGAACAATCAACCTCTGGATTACAAAATTTGTGAA
AGATTGACTGGTATTCTTAACTATGTTGCTCCTTTTACGCTATGTGGATACGCTGCTTTAATGCCTTTGT
ATCATGCTATTGCTTCCCGTATGGCTTTCATTTTCTCCTCCTTGTATAAATCCTGGTTGCTGTCTCTTTA
TGAGGAGTTGTGGCCCGTTGTCAGGCAACGTGGCGTGGTGTGCACTGTGTTTGCTGACGCAACCCCCACT
GGTTGGGGCATTGCCACCACCTGTCAGCTCCTTTCCGGGACTTTCGCTTTCCCCCTCCCTATTGCCACGG
CGGAACTCATCGCCGCCTGCCTTGCCCGCTGCTGGACAGGGGCTCGGCTGTTGGGCACTGACAATTCCGT
GGTGTTGTCGGGGAAGCTGACGTCCTTTCCATGGCTGCTCGCCTGTGTTGCCACCTGGATTCTGCGCGGG
ACGTCCTTCTGCTACGTCCCTTCGGCCCTCAATCCAGCGGACCTTCCTTCCCGCGGCCTGCTGCCGGCTC
TGCGGCCTCTTCCGCGTCTTCGCCTTCGCCCTCAGACGAGTCGGATCTCCCTTTGGGCCGCCTCCCCGCC
TGGAATTAATTCTGCAGTCGAGACCTAGAAAAACATGGAGCAATCACAAGTAGCAATACAGCAGCTACCA
ATGCTGATTGTGCCTGGCTAGAAGCACAAGAGGAGGAGGAGGTGGGTTTTCCAGTCACACCTCAGGTACC
TTTAAGACCAATGACTTACAAGGCAGCTGTAGATCTTAGCCACTTTTTAAAAGAAAAGAGGGGACTGGAA
GGGCTAATTCACTCCCAACGAAGACAAGATATCCTTGATCTGTGGATCTACCACACACAAGGCTACTTCC
CTGATTAGCAGAACTACACACCAGGGCCAGGGGTCAGATATCCACTGACCTTTGGATGGTGCTACAAGCT
AGTACCAGTTGAGCCAGATAAGGTAGAAGAGGCCAATAAAGGAGAGAACACCAGCTTGTTACACCCTGTG
AGCCTGCATGGGATGGATGACCCGGAGAGAGAAGTGTTAGAGTGGAGGTTTGACAGCCGCCTAGCATTTC
ATCACGTGGCCCGAGAGCTGCATCCGGAGTACTTCAAGAACTGCTGATATCGAGCTTGCTACAAGGGACT
TTCCGCTGGGGACTTTCCAGGGAGGCGTGGCCTGGGCGGGACTGGGGAGTGGCGAGCCCTCAGATCCTGC
ATATAAGCAGCTGCTTTTTGCCTGTACTGGGTCTCTCTGGTTAGACCAGATCTGAGCCTGGGAGCTCTCT
GGCTAACTAGGGAACCCACTGCTTAAGCCTCAATAAAGCTTGCCTTGAGTGCTTCAAGTAGTGTGTGCCC
GTCTGTTGTGTGACTCTGGTAACTAGAGATCCCTCAGACCCTTTTAGTCAGTGTGGAAAATCTCTAGCAG
TAGTAGTTCATGTCATCTTATTATTCAGTATTTATAACTTGCAAAGAAATGAATATCAGAGAGTGAGAGG
CCTTGACATTGCTAGCGTTTACCGTCGACCTCTAGCTAGAGCTTGGCGTAATCATGGTCATAGCTGTTTC
CTGTGTGAAATTGTTATCCGCTCACAATTCCACACAACATACGAGCCGGAAGCATAAAGTGTAAAGCCTG
GGGTGCCTAATGAGTGAGCTAACTCACATTAATTGCGTTGCGCTCACTGCCCGCTTTCCAGTCGGGAAAC
CTGTCGTGCCAGCTGCATTAATGAATCGGCCAACGCGCGGGGAGAGGCGGTTTGCGTATTGGGCGCTCTT
CCGCTTCCTCGCTCACTGACTCGCTGCGCTCGGTCGTTCGGCTGCGGCGAGCGGTATCAGCTCACTCAAA
GGCGGTAATACGGTTATCCACAGAATCAGGGGATAACGCAGGAAAGAACATGTGAGCAAAAGGCCAGCAA
AAGGCCAGGAACCGTAAAAAGGCCGCGTTGCTGGCGTTTTTCCATAGGCTCCGCCCCCCTGACGAGCATC
ACAAAAATCGACGCTCAAGTCAGAGGTGGCGAAACCCGACAGGACTATAAAGATACCAGGCGTTTCCCCC
TGGAAGCTCCCTCGTGCGCTCTCCTGTTCCGACCCTGCCGCTTACCGGATACCTGTCCGCCTTTCTCCCT
TCGGGAAGCGTGGCGCTTTCTCATAGCTCACGCTGTAGGTATCTCAGTTCGGTGTAGGTCGTTCGCTCCA
AGCTGGGCTGTGTGCACGAACCCCCCGTTCAGCCCGACCGCTGCGCCTTATCCGGTAACTATCGTCTTGA
GTCCAACCCGGTAAGACACGACTTATCGCCACTGGCAGCAGCCACTGGTAACAGGATTAGCAGAGCGAGG
TATGTAGGCGGTGCTACAGAGTTCTTGAAGTGGTGGCCTAACTACGGCTACACTAGAAGAACAGTATTTG
GTATCTGCGCTCTGCTGAAGCCAGTTACCTTCGGAAAAAGAGTTGGTAGCTCTTGATCCGGCAAACAAAC
CACCGCTGGTAGCGGTGGTTTTTTTGTTTGCAAGCAGCAGATTACGCGCAGAAAAAAAGGATCTCAAGAA
GATCCTTTGATCTTTTCTACGGGGTCTGACGCTCAGTGGAACGAAAACTCACGTTAAGGGATTTTGGTCA
TGAGATTATCAAAAAGGATCTTCACCTAGATCCTTTTAAATTAAAAATGAAGTTTTAAATCAATCTAAAG
TATATATGAGTAAACTTGGTCTGACAGTTACCAATGCTTAATCAGTGAGGCACCTATCTCAGCGATCTGT
CTATTTCGTTCATCCATAGTTGCCTGACTCCCCGTCGTGTAGATAACTACGATACGGGAGGGCTTACCAT
CTGGCCCCAGTGCTGCAATGATACCGCGAGACCCACGCTCACCGGCTCCAGATTTATCAGCAATAAACCA
GCCAGCCGGAAGGGCCGAGCGCAGAAGTGGTCCTGCAACTTTATCCGCCTCCATCCAGTCTATTAATTGT
TGCCGGGAAGCTAGAGTAAGTAGTTCGCCAGTTAATAGTTTGCGCAACGTTGTTGCCATTGCTACAGGCA
TCGTGGTGTCACGCTCGTCGTTTGGTATGGCTTCATTCAGCTCCGGTTCCCAACGATCAAGGCGAGTTAC
ATGATCCCCCATGTTGTGCAAAAAAGCGGTTAGCTCCTTCGGTCCTCCGATCGTTGTCAGAAGTAAGTTG
GCCGCAGTGTTATCACTCATGGTTATGGCAGCACTGCATAATTCTCTTACTGTCATGCCATCCGTAAGAT
GCTTTTCTGTGACTGGTGAGTACTCAACCAAGTCATTCTGAGAATAGTGTATGCGGCGACCGAGTTGCTC
TTGCCCGGCGTCAATACGGGATAATACCGCGCCACATAGCAGAACTTTAAAAGTGCTCATCATTGGAAAA
CGTTCTTCGGGGCGAAAACTCTCAAGGATCTTACCGCTGTTGAGATCCAGTTCGATGTAACCCACTCGTG
CACCCAACTGATCTTCAGCATCTTTTACTTTCACCAGCGTTTCTGGGTGAGCAAAAACAGGAAGGCAAAA
TGCCGCAAAAAAGGGAATAAGGGCGACACGGAAATGTTGAATACTCATACTCTTCCTTTTTCAATATTAT
TGAAGCATTTATCAGGGTTATTGTCTCATGAGCGGATACATATTTGAATGTATTTAGAAAAATAAACAAA
TAGGGGTTCCGCGCACATTTCCCCGAAAAGTGCCACCTGACGTCGACGGATCGGGAGATCAACTTGTTTA
TTGCAGCTTATAATGGTTACAAATAAAGCAATAGCATCACAAATTTCACAAATAAAGCATTTTTTTCACT
GCATTCTAGTTGTGGTTTGTCCAAACTCATCAATGTATCTTATCATGTCTGGATCAACTGGATAACTCAA
GCTAACCAAAATCATCCCAAACTTCCCACCCCATACCCTATTACCACTGCCAATTACCTGTGGTTTCATT
TACTCTAAACCTGTGATTCCTCTGAATTATTTTCATTTTAAAGAAATTGTATTTGTTAAATATGTACTAC
AAACTTAGTAGT
